>Addgene plasmid #166796 | pcDNA3.1 LIC 6A FLAG-TEV-DPP9S KK93EE | addgene full sequence | sequence record 328356 | Addgene NGS Result
GACGGATCGGGAGATCTCCCGATCCCCTATGGTGCACTCTCAGTACAATCTGCTCTGATGCCGCATAGTT
AAGCCAGTATCTGCTCCCTGCTTGTGTGTTGGAGGTCGCTGAGTAGTGCGCGAGCAAAATTTAAGCTACA
ACAAGGCAAGGCTTGACCGACAATTGCATGAAGAATCTGCTTAGGGTTAGGCGTTTTGCGCTGCTTCGCG
ATGTACGGGCCAGATATACGCGTTGACATTGATTATTGACTAGTTATTAATAGTAATCAATTACGGGGTC
ATTAGTTCATAGCCCATATATGGAGTTCCGCGTTACATAACTTACGGTAAATGGCCCGCCTGGCTGACCG
CCCAACGACCCCCGCCCATTGACGTCAATAATGACGTATGTTCCCATAGTAACGCCAATAGGGACTTTCC
ATTGACGTCAATGGGTGGAGTATTTACGGTAAACTGCCCACTTGGCAGTACATCAAGTGTATCATATGCC
AAGTACGCCCCCTATTGACGTCAATGACGGTAAATGGCCCGCCTGGCATTATGCCCAGTACATGACCTTA
TGGGACTTTCCTACTTGGCAGTACATCTACGTATTAGTCATCGCTATTACCATGGTGATGCGGTTTTGGC
AGTACATCAATGGGCGTGGATAGCGGTTTGACTCACGGGGATTTCCAAGTCTCCACCCCATTGACGTCAA
TGGGAGTTTGTTTTGGCACCAAAATCAACGGGACTTTCCAAAATGTCGTAACAACTCCGCCCCATTGACG
CAAATGGGCGGTAGGCGTGTACGGTGGGAGGTCTATATAAGCAGAGCTCTCTGGCTAACTAGAGAACCCA
CTGCTTACTGGCTTATCGAAATTAATACGACTCACTATAGGGAGACCCAAGCTTGGTACCGAGCTCGGAT
CCCTACTTCCAATCCAATGCCACCATGGATATCGACTACAAGGACGATGACGACAAGGATTACGATATCC
CAACGACCGAAAACCTGTATTTTCAGGGCGCCATGGGATCCATGGCCACCACCGGGACCCCAACGGCCGA
CCGAGGCGACGCAGCCGCCACAGATGACCCGGCCGCCCGCTTCCAGGTGCAGAAGCACTCGTGGGACGGG
CTCCGGAGCATCATCCACGGCAGCCGCAAGTACTCGGGCCTCATTGTCAACAAGGCGCCCCACGACTTCC
AGTTTGTGCAGAAGACGGATGAGTCTGGGCCCCACTCCCACCGCCTCTACTACCTGGGAATGCCATATGG
CAGCCGAGAGAACTCCCTCCTCTACTCTGAGATTCCCGAAGAGGTCCGGAAAGAGGCTCTGCTGCTCCTG
TCCTGGAAGCAGATGCTGGATCATTTCCAGGCCACGCCCCACCATGGGGTCTACTCTCGGGAGGAGGAGC
TGCTGAGGGAGCGGAAACGCCTGGGGGTCTTCGGCATCACCTCCTACGACTTCCACAGCGAGAGTGGCCT
CTTCCTCTTCCAGGCCAGCAACAGCCTCTTCCACTGCCGCGACGGCGGCAAGAACGGCTTCATGGTGTCC
CCTATGAAACCGCTGGAAATCAAGACCCAGTGCTCAGGGCCCCGGATGGACCCCAAAATCTGCCCTGCCG
ACCCTGCCTTCTTCTCCTTCATCAATAACAGCGACCTGTGGGTGGCCAACATCGAGACAGGCGAGGAGCG
GCGGCTGACCTTCTGCCACCAAGGTTTATCCAATGTCCTGGATGACCCCAAGTCTGCGGGTGTGGCCACC
TTCGTCATACAGGAAGAGTTCGACCGCTTCACTGGGTACTGGTGGTGCCCCACAGCCTCCTGGGAAGGTT
CAGAGGGCCTCAAGACGCTGCGAATCCTGTATGAGGAAGTCGATGAGTCCGAGGTGGAGGTCATTCACGT
CCCCTCTCCTGCGCTAGAAGAAAGGAAGACGGACTCGTATCGGTACCCCAGGACAGGCAGCAAGAATCCC
AAGATTGCCTTGAAACTGGCTGAGTTCCAGACTGACAGCCAGGGCAAGATCGTCTCGACCCAGGAGAAGG
AGCTGGTGCAGCCCTTCAGCTCGCTGTTCCCGAAGGTGGAGTACATCGCCAGGGCCGGGTGGACCCGGGA
TGGCAAATACGCCTGGGCCATGTTCCTGGACCGGCCCCAGCAGTGGCTCCAGCTCGTCCTCCTCCCCCCG
GCCCTGTTCATCCCGAGCACAGAGAATGAGGAGCAGCGGCTAGCCTCTGCCAGAGCTGTCCCCAGGAATG
TCCAGCCGTATGTGGTGTACGAGGAGGTCACCAACGTCTGGATCAATGTTCATGACATCTTCTATCCCTT
CCCCCAATCAGAGGGAGAGGACGAGCTCTGCTTTCTCCGCGCCAATGAATGCAAGACCGGCTTCTGCCAT
TTGTACAAAGTCACCGCCGTTTTAAAATCCCAGGGCTACGATTGGAGTGAGCCCTTCAGCCCCGGGGAAG
ATGAATTTAAGTGCCCCATTAAGGAAGAGATTGCTCTGACCAGCGGTGAATGGGAGGTTTTGGCGAGGCA
CGGCTCCAAGATCTGGGTCAATGAGGAGACCAAGCTGGTGTACTTCCAGGGCACCAAGGACACGCCGCTG
GAGCACCACCTCTACGTGGTCAGCTATGAGGCGGCCGGCGAGATCGTACGCCTCACCACGCCCGGCTTCT
CCCATAGCTGCTCCATGAGCCAGAACTTCGACATGTTCGTCAGCCACTACAGCAGCGTGAGCACGCCGCC
CTGCGTGCACGTCTACAAGCTGAGCGGCCCCGACGACGACCCCCTGCACAAGCAGCCCCGCTTCTGGGCT
AGCATGATGGAGGCAGCCAGCTGCCCCCCGGATTATGTTCCTCCAGAGATCTTCCATTTCCACACGCGCT
CGGATGTGCGGCTCTACGGCATGATCTACAAGCCCCACGCCTTGCAGCCAGGGAAGAAGCACCCCACCGT
CCTCTTTGTATATGGAGGCCCCCAGGTGCAGCTGGTGAATAACTCCTTCAAAGGCATCAAGTACTTGCGG
CTCAACACACTGGCCTCCCTGGGCTACGCCGTGGTTGTGATTGACGGCAGGGGCTCCTGTCAGCGAGGGC
TTCGGTTCGAAGGGGCCCTGAAAAACCAAATGGGCCAGGTGGAGATCGAGGACCAGGTGGAGGGCCTGCA
GTTCGTGGCCGAGAAGTATGGCTTCATCGACCTGAGCCGAGTTGCCATCCATGGCTGGTCCTACGGGGGC
TTCCTCTCGCTCATGGGGCTAATCCACAAGCCCCAGGTGTTCAAGGTGGCCATCGCGGGTGCCCCGGTCA
CCGTCTGGATGGCCTACGACACAGGGTACACTGAGCGCTACATGGACGTCCCTGAGAACAACCAGCACGG
CTATGAGGCGGGTTCCGTGGCCCTGCACGTGGAGAAGCTGCCCAATGAGCCCAACCGCTTGCTTATCCTC
CACGGCTTCCTGGACGAAAACGTGCACTTTTTCCACACAAACTTCCTCGTCTCCCAACTGATCCGAGCAG
GGAAACCTTACCAGCTCCAGATCTACCCCAACGAGAGACACAGTATTCGCTGCCCCGAGTCGGGCGAGCA
CTATGAAGTCACGTTGCTGCACTTTCTACAGGAATACCTCTAGTAATAACATTGGAAGTGGATAATCTAG
AGGGCCCTATTCTATAGTGTCACCTAAATGCTAGAGCTCGCTGATCAGCCTCGACTGTGCCTTCTAGTTG
CCAGCCATCTGTTGTTTGCCCCTCCCCCGTGCCTTCCTTGACCCTGGAAGGTGCCACTCCCACTGTCCTT
TCCTAATAAAATGAGGAAATTGCATCGCATTGTCTGAGTAGGTGTCATTCTATTCTGGGGGGTGGGGTGG
GGCAGGACAGCAAGGGGGAGGATTGGGAAGACAATAGCAGGCATGCTGGGGATGCGGTGGGCTCTATGGC
TTCTGAGGCGGAAAGAACCAGCTGGGGCTCTAGGGGGTATCCCC
[124 nt withheld, positions 3965-4088]
C
[91 nt withheld, positions 4090-4180]
A
[49 nt withheld, positions 4182-4230]
CCTTTGACGTTGGAGTCCACGTTCTTT
[37 nt withheld, positions 4258-4294]
ACCCTATCTCGGTCTATTCTTTTGATTTATAAGGGATTTTGCCGATTTCGGCCTATTGGTTAAAAAATGA
GCTGATTTAACAAAAATTTAACGCGAATTAATTCTGTGGAATGTGTGTCAGTTAGGGTGTGGAAAGTCCC
CAGGCTCCCCAGCAGGCAGAAGTATGCAAAGCATGCATCTCAATTAGTCAGCAACCAGGTGTGGAAAGTC
CCCAGGCTCCCCAGCAGGCAGAAGTATGCAAAGCATGCATCTCAATTAGTCAGCAACCATAGTCCCGCCC
CTAACTCCGCCCATCCCGCCCCTAACTCCGCCCAGTTCCGCCCATTCTCCGCCCCATGGCTGACTAATTT
TTTTTATTTATGCAGAGGCCGAGGCCGCCTCTGCCTCTGAGCTATTCCAGAAGTAGTGAGGAGGCTTTTT
TGGAGGCCTAGGCTTTTGCAAAAAGCTCCCGGGAGCTTGTATATCCATTTTCGGATCTGATCAAGAGACA
GGATGAGGATCGTTTCGCATGATTGAACAAGATGGATTGCACGCAGGTTCTCCGGCCGCTTGGGTGGAGA
GGCTATTCGGCTATGACTGGGCACAACAGACAATCGGCTGCTCTGATGCCGCCGTGTTCCGGCTGTCAGC
GCAGGGGCGCCCGGTTCTTTTTGTCAAGACCGACCTGTCCGGTGCCCTGAATGAACTGCAGGACGAGGCA
GCGCGGCTATCGTGGCTGGCCACGACGGGCGTTCCTTGCGCAGCTGTGCTCGACGTTGTCACTGAAGCGG
GAAGGGACTGGCTGCTATTGGGCGAAGTGCCGGGGCAGGATCTCCTGTCATCTCACCTTGCTCCTGCCGA
GAAAGTATCCATCATGGCTGATGCAATGCGGCGGCTGCATACGCTTGATCCGGCTACCTGCCCATTCGAC
CACCAAGCGAAACATCGCATCGAGCGAGCACGTACTCGGATGGAAGCCGGTCTTGTCGATCAGGATGATC
TGGACGAAGAGCATCAGGGGCTCGCGCCAGCCGAACTGTTCGCCAGGCTCAAGGCGCGCATGCCCGACGG
CGAGGATCTCGTCGTGACCCATGGCGATGCCTGCTTGCCGAATATCATGGTGGAAAATGGCCGCTTTTCT
GGATTCATCGACTGTGGCCGGCTGGGTGTGGCGGACCGCTATCAGGACATAGCGTTGGCTACCCGTGATA
TTGCTGAAGAGCTTGGCGGCGAATGGGCTGACCGCTTCCTCGTGCTTTACGGTATCGCCGCTCCCGATTC
GCAGCGCATCGCCTTCTATCGCCTTCTTGACGAGTTCTTCTGAGCGGGACTCTGGGGTTCGAAATGACCG
ACCAAGCGACGCCCAACCTGCCATCACGAGATTTCGATTCCACCGCCGCCTTCTATGAAAGGTTGGGCTT
CGGAATCGTTTTCCGGGACGCCGGCTGGATGATCCTCCAGCGCGGGGATCTCATGCTGGAGTTCTTCGCC
CACCCCAACTTGTTTATTGCAGCTTATAATGGTTACAAATAAAGCAATAGCATCACAAATTTCACAAATA
AAGCATTTTTTTCACTGCATTCTAGTTGTGGTTTGTCCAAACTCATCAATGTATCTTATCATGTCTGTAT
ACCGTCGACCTCTAGCTAGAGCTTGGCGTAATCATGGTCATAGCTGTTTCCTGTGTGAAATTGTTATCCG
CTCACAATTCCACACAACATACGAGCCGGAAGCATAAAGTGTAAAGCCTGGGGTGCCTAATGAGTGAGCT
AACTCACATTAATTGCGTTGCGCTCACTGCCCGCTTTCCAGTCGGGAAACCTGTCGTGCCAGCTGCATTA
ATGAATCGGCCAACGCGCGGGGAGAGGCGGTTTGCGTATTGGGCGCTCTTCCGCTTCCTCGCTCACTGAC
TCGCTGCGCTCGGTCGTTCGGCTGCGGCGAGCGGTATCAGCTCACTCAAAGGCGGTAATACGGTTATCCA
CAGAATCAGGGGATAACGCAGGAAAGAACATGTGAGCAAAAGGCCAGCAAAAGGCCAGGAACCGTAAAAA
GGCCGCGTTGCTGGCGTTTTTCCATAGGCTCCGCCCCCCTGACGAGCATCACAAAAATCGACGCTCAAGT
CAGAGGTGGCGAAACCCGACAGGACTATAAAGATACCAGGCGTTTCCCCCTGGAAGCTCCCTCGTGCGCT
CTCCTGTTCCGACCCTGCCGCTTACCGGATACCTGTCCGCCTTTCTCCCTTCGGGAAGCGTGGCGCTTTC
TCATAGCTCACGCTGTAGGTATCTCAGTTCGGTGTAGGTCGTTCGCTCCAAGCTGGGCTGTGTGCACGAA
CCCCCCGTTCAGCCCGACCGCTGCGCCTTATCCGGTAACTATCGTCTTGAGTCCAACCCGGTAAGACACG
ACTTATCGCCACTGGCAGCAGCCACTGGTAACAGGATTAGCAGAGCGAGGTATGTAGGCGGTGCTACAGA
GTTCTTGAAGTGGTGGCCTAACTACGGCTACACTAGAAGAACAGTATTTGGTATCTGCGCTCTGCTGAAG
CCAGTTACCTTCGGAAAAAGAGTTGGTAGCTCTTGATCCGGCAAACAAACCACCGCTGGTAGCGGTGGTT
TTTTTGTTTGCAAGCAGCAGATTACGCGCAGAAAAAAAGGATCTCAAGAAGATCCTTTGATCTTTTCTAC
GGGGTCTGACGCTCAGTGGAACGAAAACTCACGTTAAGGGATTTTGGTCATGAGATTATCAAAAAGGATC
TTCACCTAGATCCTTTTAAATTAAAAATGAAGTTTTAAATCAATCTAAAGTATATATGAGTAAACTTGGT
CTGACAGTTACCAATGCTTAATCAGTGAGGCACCTATCTCAGCGATCTGTCTATTTCGTTCATCCATAGT
TGCCTGACTCCCCGTCGTGTAGATAACTACGATACGGGAGGGCTTACCATCTGGCCCCAGTGCTGCAATG
ATACCGCGAGACCCACGCTCACCGGCTCCAGATTTATCAGCAATAAACCAGCCAGCCGGAAGGGCCGAGC
GCAGAAGTGGTCCTGCAACTTTATCCGCCTCCATCCAGTCTATTAATTGTTGCCGGGAAGCTAGAGTAAG
TAGTTCGCCAGTTAATAGTTTGCGCAACGTTGTTGCCATTGCTACAGGCATCGTGGTGTCACGCTCGTCG
TTTGGTATGGCTTCATTCAGCTCCGGTTCCCAACGATCAAGGCGAGTTACATGATCCCCCATGTTGTGCA
AAAAAGCGGTTAGCTCCTTCGGTCCTCCGATCGTTGTCAGAAGTAAGTTGGCCGCAGTGTTATCACTCAT
GGTTATGGCAGCACTGCATAATTCTCTTACTGTCATGCCATCCGTAAGATGCTTTTCTGTGACTGGTGAG
TACTCAACCAAGTCATTCTGAGAATAGTGTATGCGGCGACCGAGTTGCTCTTGCCCGGCGTCAATACGGG
ATAATACCGCGCCACATAGCAGAACTTTAAAAGTGCTCATCATTGGAAAACGTTCTTCGGGGCGAAAACT
CTCAAGGATCTTACCGCTGTTGAGATCCAGTTCGATGTAACCCACTCGTGCACCCAACTGATCTTCAGCA
TCTTTTACTTTCACCAGCGTTTCTGGGTGAGCAAAAACAGGAAGGCAAAATGCCGCAAAAAAGGGAATAA
GGGCGACACGGAAATGTTGAATACTCATACTCTTCCTTTTTCATTATTATTGAAGCATTTATCAGGGTTA
TTGTCTCATGAGCGGATACATATTTGAATGTATTTAGAAAAATAAACAAATAGGGGTTCCGCGCACATTT
CCCCGAAAAGTGCCACCTGACGTC
Features (pLannotate 1.2.2; 22 found; start..end, strand, type, name):
     28..80      -  misc_feature   bom (fragment): basis of mobility region from pBR322
    235..614     +  enhancer       CMV enhancer: human cytomegalovirus immediate early enhancer
    615..818     +  promoter       CMV promoter: human cytomegalovirus (CMV) immediate early promoter
    814..847     +  LTR            5' LTR (truncated) (fragment): truncated 5' long terminal repeat (LTR) from HIV-1
    863..881     +  promoter       T7 promoter: promoter for bacteriophage T7 RNA polymerase
    989..1009    +  CDS            TEV site: tobacco etch virus (TEV) protease recognition and cleavage site
   1022..3610    +  CDS            DPP9: DPP9_HUMAN - Also known as DPRP2. Experimental evidence at protein level: Swiss-Prot protein existence level 1. Dipeptidyl peptidase that cleaves off N-terminal dipeptides from proteins having a Pro or Ala residue at position 2 (PubMed:12662155, PubMed:16475979, PubMed:19667070, PubMed:30291141, PubMed:29382749). Acts as an inhibitor of caspase-1-dependent monocyte and macrophage pyroptosis: inhibits pyroptosis by preventing activation of NLRP1 and CARD8 via an unknown mechanism (PubMed:27820798, PubMed:30291141, PubMed:29967349, PubMed:31525884, PubMed:32796818). From Homo sapiens (Human).
   3651..3669    -  promoter       SP6 promoter: promoter for bacteriophage SP6 RNA polymerase
   3695..3919    +  polyA_signal   bGH poly(A) signal: bovine growth hormone polyadenylation signal
   3923..3944    +  promoter       SV40 promoter (fragment): SV40 enhancer and early promoter
   3965..4393    +  rep_origin     f1 ori (sequence partly withheld): f1 bacteriophage origin of replication; arrow indicates direction of (+) strand synthesis
   4407..4736    +  promoter       SV40 promoter: SV40 enhancer and early promoter
   4803..5594    +  CDS            neo: KKA2_KLEPN - Also known as kan, nptII. Experimental evidence at protein level: Swiss-Prot protein existence level 1. Resistance to kanamycin, neomycin, paromomycin, ribostamycin, butirosin and gentamicin B. From Klebsiella pneumoniae.
   5618..5776    +  CDS            ble (fragment): BLE_KLEPN - Experimental evidence at protein level: Swiss-Prot protein existence level 1. Binding protein with a strong affinity to the bleomycin family of antibiotics. Binds to CL990; an antimitotic-antibiotic compound. From Klebsiella pneumoniae.
   5771..5892    +  polyA_signal   SV40 poly(A) signal: SV40 polyadenylation signal
   5965..5981    -  protein_bind   lac operator: The lac repressor binds to the lac operator to inhibit transcription in E. coli. This inhibition can be relieved by adding lactose or isopropyl-β-D-thiogalactopyranoside (IPTG). lac repressor encoded by lacI
   5989..6019    -  promoter       lac promoter: promoter for the E. coli lac operon
   6034..6055    -  protein_bind   CAP binding site: CAP binding activates transcription in the presence of cAMP. E. coli catabolite activator protein
   6068..6160    -  CDS            lacI (fragment): lac repressor; lacI; The lac repressor binds to the lac operator to inhibit transcription in E. coli. This inhibition can be relieved by adding lactose or isopropyl-β-D-thiogalactopyranoside (IPTG).
   6343..6931    -  rep_origin     ori: high-copy-number ColE1/pMB1/pBR322/pUC origin of replication
   7102..7962    -  CDS            AmpR: β-lactamase; bla; confers resistance to ampicillin, carbenicillin, and related antibiotics
   7963..8067    -  promoter       AmpR promoter: bla
