[The description below was written by a language model from this plasmid's Addgene catalogue record and pLannotate feature annotations shown in this document.]
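Description:
pcDNA3.1 LIC 6A FLAG-TEV-DPP9S KK93EE is a mammalian expression plasmid of about 8.1 kb, built on a pcDNA3.1 backbone adapted for ligation-independent cloning. It is propagated in E. coli through a high-copy ColE1/pUC-type origin and selected with ampicillin via the β-lactamase gene and its own promoter. An f1 origin is also present. For mammalian cells the backbone carries a neomycin/kanamycin phosphotransferase gene driven by the SV40 enhancer/early promoter and terminated by the SV40 poly(A) signal, which would permit G418 selection of stable transfectants. Short annotated fragments such as the ble, lacI, bom and truncated HIV-1 LTR matches appear to be backbone remnants or partial similarity hits rather than functional parts.

The payload is the human DPP9 coding sequence in its short isoform (DPP9S), transcribed from the CMV immediate-early enhancer and promoter and terminated by the bovine growth hormone poly(A) signal. The backbone supplies an N-terminal FLAG tag followed by a TEV protease cleavage site. The feature table annotates the TEV site just upstream of the DPP9 open reading frame but does not separately list the FLAG epitope. This arrangement allows anti-FLAG detection or affinity capture, with optional removal of the tag by TEV protease. T7 and SP6 promoters flank the insert.

DPP9 is a dipeptidyl peptidase that restrains activation of the NLRP1 and CARD8 inflammasomes. The KK93EE substitution is described by the depositor as causing partial loss of CARD8 binding, so the construct is suited to comparison with wild-type DPP9S in binding and inflammasome-regulation studies in transfected mammalian cells.
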