Addgene plasmid #166796: pcDNA3.1 LIC 6A FLAG-TEV-DPP9S KK93EE
Purpose: Mammalian cell expression vector for FLAG-tagged DPP9S. KK93EE mutant is partial loss of CARD8 binding.
Depositing lab: Hao Wu. Depositing organization: Boston Children's Hospital. Publication: DPP9 sequesters the C terminus of NLRP1 to repress inflammasome activation. Hollingsworth LR, Sharif H, Griswold AR, Fontana P, Mintseris J, Dagbay KB, Paulo JA, Gygi SP, Bachovchin DA, Wu H. Nature. 2021 Mar 17. pii: 10.1038/s41586-021-03350-4. doi: 10.1038/s41586-021-03350-4. PubMed 33731932.
Backbone
  Vector backbone: pcDNA3.1 LIC 6A
  Vector type: Mammalian Expression
Growth in bacteria
  Bacterial resistance: Ampicillin, 100 μg/mL
  Growth temperature: 37°C
  Growth strain: DH5alpha
  Copy number: High Copy
Gene/Insert
  Gene/Insert name: DPP9 (alt name: DPP9S)
  Species: H. sapiens (human)
  Mutation: KK93EE
  Entrez Gene: DPP9 (a.k.a. DP9, DPLP9, DPP IX, DPRP-2, DPRP2, HATIS, IMD111)
  Promoter: CMV
  Tag / fusion protein: FLAG-TEV (N terminal on backbone)
  Cloning method: Ligation Independent Cloning
  Sequencing primers: 5′ CMV F; 3′ BGHR
Terms and licenses: Academic/Nonprofit Terms; Industry Terms: Not Available to Industry
Depositor comments: Mammalian cell expression vector for FLAG-tagged DPP9S. KK93EE mutant is partial loss of CARD8 binding.
How to cite: pcDNA3.1 LIC 6A FLAG-TEV-DPP9S KK93EE was a gift from Hao Wu (Addgene plasmid # 166796 ; http://n2t.net/addgene:166796 ; RRID:Addgene_166796)
