>Addgene plasmid #166796 | pcDNA3.1 LIC 6A FLAG-TEV-DPP9S KK93EE | depositor partial sequence | sequence record 323794 | Insert sequence
ATGGATATCGACTACAAGGACGATGACGACAAGGATTACGATATCCCAACGACCGAAAACCTGTATTTTC
AGGGCGCCATGGGATCCATGGCCACCACCGGGACCCCAACGGCCGACCGAGGCGACGCAGCCGCCACAGA
TGACCCGGCCGCCCGCTTCCAGGTGCAGAAGCACTCGTGGGACGGGCTCCGGAGCATCATCCACGGCAGC
CGCAAGTACTCGGGCCTCATTGTCAACAAGGCGCCCCACGACTTCCAGTTTGTGCAGAAGACGGATGAGT
CTGGGCCCCACTCCCACCGCCTCTACTACCTGGGAATGCCATATGGCAGCCGAGAGAACTCCCTCCTCTA
CTCTGAGATTCCCGAAGAGGTCCGGAAAGAGGCTCTGCTGCTCCTGTCCTGGAAGCAGATGCTGGATCAT
TTCCAGGCCACGCCCCACCATGGGGTCTACTCTCGGGAGGAGGAGCTGCTGAGGGAGCGGAAACGCCTGG
GGGTCTTCGGCATCACCTCCTACGACTTCCACAGCGAGAGTGGCCTCTTCCTCTTCCAGGCCAGCAACAG
CCTCTTCCACTGCCGCGACGGCGGCAAGAACGGCTTCATGGTGTCCCCTATGAAACCGCTGGAAATCAAG
ACCCAGTGCTCAGGGCCCCGGATGGACCCCAAAATCTGCCCTGCCGACCCTGCCTTCTTCTCCTTCATCA
ATAACAGCGACCTGTGGGTGGCCAACATCGAGACAGGCGAGGAGCGGCGGCTGACCTTCTGCCACCAAGG
TTTATCCAATGTCCTGGATGACCCCAAGTCTGCGGGTGTGGCCACCTTCGTCATACAGGAAGAGTTCGAC
CGCTTCACTGGGTACTGGTGGTGCCCCACAGCCTCCTGGGAAGGTTCAGAGGGCCTCAAGACGCTGCGAA
TCCTGTATGAGGAAGTCGATGAGTCCGAGGTGGAGGTCATTCACGTCCCCTCTCCTGCGCTAGAAGAAAG
GAAGACGGACTCGTATCGGTACCCCAGGACAGGCAGCAAGAATCCCAAGATTGCCTTGAAACTGGCTGAG
TTCCAGACTGACAGCCAGGGCAAGATCGTCTCGACCCAGGAGAAGGAGCTGGTGCAGCCCTTCAGCTCGC
TGTTCCCGAAGGTGGAGTACATCGCCAGGGCCGGGTGGACCCGGGATGGCAAATACGCCTGGGCCATGTT
CCTGGACCGGCCCCAGCAGTGGCTCCAGCTCGTCCTCCTCCCCCCGGCCCTGTTCATCCCGAGCACAGAG
AATGAGGAGCAGCGGCTAGCCTCTGCCAGAGCTGTCCCCAGGAATGTCCAGCCGTATGTGGTGTACGAGG
AGGTCACCAACGTCTGGATCAATGTTCATGACATCTTCTATCCCTTCCCCCAATCAGAGGGAGAGGACGA
GCTCTGCTTTCTCCGCGCCAATGAATGCAAGACCGGCTTCTGCCATTTGTACAAAGTCACCGCCGTTTTA
AAATCCCAGGGCTACGATTGGAGTGAGCCCTTCAGCCCCGGGGAAGATGAATTTAAGTGCCCCATTAAGG
AAGAGATTGCTCTGACCAGCGGTGAATGGGAGGTTTTGGCGAGGCACGGCTCCAAGATCTGGGTCAATGA
GGAGACCAAGCTGGTGTACTTCCAGGGCACCAAGGACACGCCGCTGGAGCACCACCTCTACGTGGTCAGC
TATGAGGCGGCCGGCGAGATCGTACGCCTCACCACGCCCGGCTTCTCCCATAGCTGCTCCATGAGCCAGA
ACTTCGACATGTTCGTCAGCCACTACAGCAGCGTGAGCACGCCGCCCTGCGTGCACGTCTACAAGCTGAG
CGGCCCCGACGACGACCCCCTGCACAAGCAGCCCCGCTTCTGGGCTAGCATGATGGAGGCAGCCAGCTGC
CCCCCGGATTATGTTCCTCCAGAGATCTTCCATTTCCACACGCGCTCGGATGTGCGGCTCTACGGCATGA
TCTACAAGCCCCACGCCTTGCAGCCAGGGAAGAAGCACCCCACCGTCCTCTTTGTATATGGAGGCCCCCA
GGTGCAGCTGGTGAATAACTCCTTCAAAGGCATCAAGTACTTGCGGCTCAACACACTGGCCTCCCTGGGC
TACGCCGTGGTTGTGATTGACGGCAGGGGCTCCTGTCAGCGAGGGCTTCGGTTCGAAGGGGCCCTGAAAA
ACCAAATGGGCCAGGTGGAGATCGAGGACCAGGTGGAGGGCCTGCAGTTCGTGGCCGAGAAGTATGGCTT
CATCGACCTGAGCCGAGTTGCCATCCATGGCTGGTCCTACGGGGGCTTCCTCTCGCTCATGGGGCTAATC
CACAAGCCCCAGGTGTTCAAGGTGGCCATCGCGGGTGCCCCGGTCACCGTCTGGATGGCCTACGACACAG
GGTACACTGAGCGCTACATGGACGTCCCTGAGAACAACCAGCACGGCTATGAGGCGGGTTCCGTGGCCCT
GCACGTGGAGAAGCTGCCCAATGAGCCCAACCGCTTGCTTATCCTCCACGGCTTCCTGGACGAAAACGTG
CACTTTTTCCACACAAACTTCCTCGTCTCCCAACTGATCCGAGCAGGGAAACCTTACCAGCTCCAGATCT
ACCCCAACGAGAGACACAGTATTCGCTGCCCCGAGTCGGGCGAGCACTATGAAGTCACGTTGCTGCACTT
TCTACAGGAATACCTCTAG
